>Addgene plasmid #34850 | nGCaMP2-NpuDnaEn | depositor partial sequence | sequence record 42102 | nGCaMP2-NpuDnaEn
GCCACCATGCGGGGTTCTCATCATCATCATCATCATGGTATGGCTAGCATGACTGGTGGACAGCAAATGG
GTCGGGATCTGTACGACGATGACGATAAGGATCTCGCCACCATGGTCGACTCATCACGTCGTAAGTGGAA
TAAGACAGGTCACGCAGTCAGAGCTATAGGTCGGCTGAGCTCACTCGAGAACGTCTATATCATGGCCGAC
AAGCAGAAGAACGGCATCAAGGCGAACTTCAAGATCCGCCACAACATCGAGGACGGCGGCGTGCAGCTCG
CCTACCACTACCAGCAGAACACCCCCATCGGCGACGGCCCCGTGCTGCTGCCCGACAACCACTACCTGAG
CACCCAGTCCAAACTTTCGAAAGACCCCAACGAGAAGCGCGATCACATGGTCCTGCTGGAGTTCGTGACC
GCCGCCGGGATCACTCTCGGCATGGACGAGCTGTACAAGGGCGGATCCTGTTTAAGCTATGAAACGGAAA
TATTGACAGTAGAATATGGATTATTACCGATTGGTAAAATTGTAGAAAAGCGCATCGAATGTACTGTTTA
TAGCGTTGATAATAATGGAAATATTTATACACAACCTGTAGCACAATGGCACGATCGCGGAGAACAAGAG
GTGTTTGAGTATTGTTTGGAAGATGGTTCATTGATTCGGGCAACAAAAGACCATAAGTTTATGACTGTTG
ATGGTCAAATGTTGCCAATTGATGAAATATTTGAACGTGAATTGGATTTGATGCGGGTTGATAATTTGCC
GAATTAG
