>Addgene plasmid #34850 | nGCaMP2-NpuDnaEn | addgene partial sequence | sequence record 45083 | pTriExUP
ACGACTCACTATAGGGGAATTGTGAGCGGATAACAATTCCCCGGAGTTAATCCGGGACCTTTAATTCAAC
CCAACACAATATATTATAGTTAAATAAGAATTATTATCAAATCATTTGTATATTAATTAAAATACTATAC
TGTAAATTACATTTTATTTACAATCAAAGGAGATATACCATGTGCCACCATGCGGGGTTCTCATCATCAT
CATCATCATGGTATGGCTAGCATGACTGGTGGACAGCAAATGGGTCGGGATCTGTACGACGATGACGATA
AGGATCTCGCCACCATGGTCGACTCATCACGTCGTAAGTGGAATAAGACAGGTCACGCAGTCAGAGCTAT
AGGTCGGCTGAGCTCACTCGAGAACGTCTATATCATGGCCGACAAGCAGAAGAACGGCATCAAGGCGAAC
TTCAAGATCCGCCACAACATCGAGGACGGCGGCGTGCAGCTCGCCTACCACTACCAGCAGAACACCCCCA
TCGGCGACGGCCCCGTGCTGCTGCCCGACAACCACTACCTGAGCACCCAGTCCAAACTTTCGAAAGACCC
CAACGAGAAGCGCGATCACATGGTCCTGCTGGAGTTCGTGACCGCCGCCGGGATCACTCTCGGCATGGAC
GAGCTGTACAAGGGCGGATCCTGTTTAAGCTATGAAACGGAAATATTGACAGTAGAATATGGATTATTAC
CGATTGGTAAAATTGTAGAAAAGCGCATCGAATGTACTGTTTATAGCGTTGATAATAATGGAAATATTTA
TACACAACCTGTAGCACAATGGCACGATCGCGGAGAACAAGAGGTGTTTGAGTATTGTTTGGAAGATGG
