>Addgene plasmid #34850 | nGCaMP2-NpuDnaEn | addgene partial sequence | sequence record 45087 | EGFP-C 5'-CATGGTCCTGCTGGAGTTCGTG-3'
GCAGGACGAGCTGTCAGGGCGGATCCTGTTTAAGCTATGAAACGGAAATATTGACAGTAGAATATGGATT
ATTACCGATTGGTAAAATTGTAGAAAAGCGCATCGAATGTACTGTTTATAGCGTTGATAATAATGGAAAT
ATTTATACACAACCTGTAGCACAATGGCACGATCGCGGAGAACAAGAGGTGTTTGAGTATTGTTTGGAAG
ATGGTTCATTGATTCGGGCAACAAAAGACCATAAGTTTATGACTGTTGATGGTCAAATGTTGCCAATTGA
TGAAATATTTGAACGTGAATTGGATTTGATGCGGGTTGATAATTTGCCGAATTAGAAGGAGATATACATG
GCTAGCCTGTTTAAACTGTAACTCGAGCACCACCATCACCATCACCATCACTAAGTGATTAACCTCAGGT
GCAGGCTGCCTATCAGAAGGTGGTGGCTGGTGTGGCCAATGCCCTGGCTCACAAATACCACTGAGATCGA
TCTTTTTCCCTCTGCCAAAAATTATGGGGACATCATGAAGCCCCTTGAGCATCTGACTTCTGGCTAATAA
AGGAAATTTATTTTCATTGCAATAGTGTGTTGGAATTTTTTGTGTCTCTCACTCGGAAGGACATATGGGA
GGGCAAATCATTTAAAACATCAGAATGAGTATTTGGTTTAGAGTTTGGCAACATATGCCCATATGTAACT
AGCATAACCCCTTGGGGCCTCTAAACGGGTCTTGAGGGGTTTTTTGCTGAAAGCATGCGGAGGAAAT
