[The description below was written by a language model from this plasmid's Addgene catalogue record.]
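Description:
nGCaMP2-NpuDnaEn is a dual-host expression plasmid built on the Novagen pTriEx-3 backbone (about 5 kb without insert), listed for both mammalian and bacterial expression. It is maintained in E. coli as a high-copy plasmid under ampicillin selection. The record lists two promoters, CMV and T7 lac. This fits the multi-system design of the TriEx vectors, in which the same open reading frame can be transcribed from a CMV-type promoter in mammalian cells or from an IPTG-regulatable T7 lac promoter in bacteria that supply T7 RNA polymerase. No feature table is provided, so the origin of replication, terminators and any vector-encoded tags cannot be confirmed from the record.

The 777 bp insert, placed between SpeI and NheI sites that both remain intact, fuses an N-terminal fragment of the genetically encoded calcium indicator GCaMP2 to the N-terminal half of the naturally split DnaE intein from Nostoc punctiforme (NpuDnaEn). The intein portion was derived from another deposited plasmid. Split inteins associate with their complementary half and carry out protein trans-splicing, which joins the flanking polypeptides through a peptide bond while the intein itself is excised. According to the associated publication title, the construct was made for split-intein mediated re-assembly of calcium indicators. It would therefore presumably be co-expressed with a partner construct carrying the C-terminal intein half fused to the remaining GCaMP2 fragment, so that a functional sensor forms only where both halves are present. The record does not state the exact split point within GCaMP2 or identify the partner plasmid.
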