Addgene plasmid #34850: nGCaMP2-NpuDnaEn
Depositing lab: Kevin Truong. Depositing organization: University of Toronto. Publication: Split-intein mediated re-assembly of genetically encoded Ca(2+) indicators. Wong SS, Kotera I, Mills E, Suzuki H, Truong K. Cell Calcium. 2011 Nov 29. 10.1016/j.ceca.2011.10.006 PubMed 22133610.
Backbone
  Vector backbone: pTriEx-3
  Backbone manufacturer: Novagen
  Backbone size w/o insert (bp): 5000
  Vector type: Mammalian Expression, Bacterial Expression
Growth in bacteria
  Bacterial resistance: Ampicillin, 100 μg/mL
  Growth temperature: 37°C
  Growth strain: DH5alpha
  Copy number: High Copy
Gene/Insert
  Gene/Insert name: nGCaMP2-NpuDnaEn
  Species: Nostoc punctiforme
  Insert size (bp): 777
  Promoter: CMV, T7 lac
  Cloning method: Restriction Enzyme; 5′ cloning site SpeI (not destroyed); 3′ cloning site NheI (not destroyed)
  Sequencing primers: 5′ (TriEx UP) GTTATTGTGCTGTCTCATCA; 3′ T7 terminal
Resource information
  A portion of this plasmid was derived from a plasmid made by: NpuDnaEn was cloned from Addgene plasmid 12172.
Terms and licenses: Academic/Nonprofit Terms; Industry Terms: Not Available to Industry
How to cite: nGCaMP2-NpuDnaEn was a gift from Kevin Truong (Addgene plasmid # 34850 ; http://n2t.net/addgene:34850 ; RRID:Addgene_34850)
